>Addgene plasmid #63272 | pFusX1-54 | depositor partial sequence | sequence record 105062 | pFusX1_TCC original sequence
AGTCTTAAGCGTCTCCCCCTGAACCTGACCCCGGACCAAGTGGTGGCTATCGCCAGCAACGGTGGCGGCA
AGCAAGCGCTCGAAACGGTGCAGCGGCTGTTGCCGGTGCTGTGCCAGGACCATGGCCTGACTCCGGACCA
AGTGGTGGCTATCGCCAGCCACGATGGCGGCAAGCAAGCGCTCGAAACGGTGCAGCGGCTGTTGCCGGTG
CTGTGCCAGGACCATGGCCTGACTCCGGACCAAGTGGTGGCTATCGCCAGCCACGATGGCGGCAAGCAAG
CGCTCGAAACGGTGCAGCGGCTGTTGCCGGTGCTGTGCCAGGACCATGGCCTGACGAGACGTC
