>Addgene plasmid #63272 | pFusX1-54 | depositor partial sequence | sequence record 105063 | FusX1
CGTCTCCCCCTGACCCCGGACCAAGTGGTGGCTATCGAGACCGGCGCCGCTACGGGCGCGTCCCATTCGC
CATTCAGGCTGCGCAACTGTTGGGAAGGGCGATCGGTGCGGGCTCTTCGCTATTACGCCAGCTGGCGAAA
GGGGGATGTGCTGCAAGGCGATTAAGTTGGGAACGCCAGGGTTTTCCCAGTCACGACGTTGTAAAACGAC
GGCCAGTGAGCGCGCGTAATCGACTCACTATAGGGCGAATTGGGTACCGGGCCCCCCCTCGAGGTCCTCC
AGCTTTTGTTCCCTTTAGTGAGGGTTAATTGCGCGCTTGGCGTAATCATGGTCATAGCTGTTTCCTGTGT
GAAATTGTTATCCGCTCACAATTCCACACAACATACGAGCCGGAAGCATAAAGTGTAAAGCCTGGGGTGC
CTAATGAGTGAGCTAACTCACATTAATTGCGTTGCGCTCACTGCCCGCTTTCCACCGGTGGTCTCTGGCG
GCAAGCAAGCGCTCGAAACGGTGCAGCGGCTGTTGCCGGTGCTGTGCCAGGACCATGGCCTGACGAGACG
TCTAGACCAGCCAGGACAGAAATGCCTCGACTTCGCTGCTACCCAAGGTTGCCGGGTGACGCACACCGTG
GAAACGGATGAAGGCACGAACCCAGTGGACATAAGCCTGTTCGGTTCGTAAGCTGTAATGCAAGTAGCGT
ATGCGCTCACGCAACTGGTCCAGAACCTTGACCGAACGCAGCGGTGGTAACGGCGCAGTGGCGGTTTTCA
TGGCTTGTTATGACTGTTTTTTTGGGGTACAGTCTATGCCTCGGGCATCCAAGCAGCAAGCGCGTTACGC
CGTGGGTCGATGTTTGATGTTATGGAGCAGCAACGATGTTACGCAGCAGGGCAGTCGCCCTAAAACAAAG
TTAAACATTATGAGGGAAGCGGTGATCGCCGAAGTATCGACTCAACTATCAGAGGTAGTTGGCGTCATCG
AGCGCCATCTCGAACCGACGTTGCTGGCCGTACATTTGTACGGCTCCGCAGTGGATGGCGGCCTGAAGCC
ACACAGTGATATTGATTTGCTGGTTACGGTGACCGTAAGGCTTGATGAAACAACGCGGCGAGCTTTGATC
AACGACCTTTTGGAAACTTCGGCTTCCCCTGGAGAGAGCGAGATTCTCCGCGCTGTAGAAGTCACCATTG
TTGTGCACGACGACATCATTCCGTGGCGTTATCCAGCTAAGCGCGAACTGCAATTTGGAGAATGGCAGCG
CAATGACATTCTTGCAGGTATCTTCGAGCCAGCCACGATCGACATTGATCTGGCTATCTTGCTGACAAAA
GCAAGAGAACATAGCGTTGCCTTGGTAGGTCCAGCGGCGGAGGAACTCTTTGATCCGGTTCCTGAACAGG
ATCTATTTGAGGCGCTAAATGAAACCTTAACGCTATGGAACTCGCCGCCCGACTGGGCTGGCGATGAGCG
AAATGTAGTGCTTACGTTGTCCCGCATTTGGTACAGCGCAGTAACCGGCAAAATCGCGCCGAAGGATGTC
GCTGCCGACTGGGCAATGGAGCGCCTGCCGGCCCAGTATCAGCCCGTCATACTTGAAGCTAGACAGGCTT
ATCTTGGACAAGAAGAAGATCGCTTGGCCTCGCGCGCAGATCAGTTGGAAGAATTTGTCCACTACGTGAA
AGGCGAGATCACCAAGGTAGTCGGCAAATAACCCTCGAGCCACCCATGACCAAAATCCCTTAACGTGAGT
TACGCGTCGTTCCACTGAGCGTCAGACCCCGTAGAAAAGATCAAAGGATCTTCTTGAGATCCTTTTTTTC
TGCGCGTAATCTGCTGCTTGCAAACAAAAAAACCACCGCTACCAGCGGTGGTTTGTTTGCCGGATCAAGA
GCTACCAACTCTTTTTCCGAAGGTAACTGGCTTCAGCAGAGCGCAGATACCAAATACTGTCCTTCTAGTG
TAGCCGTAGTTAGGCCACCACTTCAAGAACTCTGTAGCACCGCCTACATACCTCGCTCTGCTAATCCTGT
TACCAGTGGCTGCTGCCAGTGGCGATAAGTCGTGTCTTACCGGGTTGGACTCAAGACGATAGTTACCGGA
TAAGGCGCAGCGGTCGGGCTGAACGGGGGGTTCGTGCACACAGCCCAGCTTGGAGCGAACGACCTACACC
GAACTGAGATACCTACAGCGTGAGCATTGAGAAAGCGCCACGCTTCCCGAAGGGAGAAAGGCGGACAGGT
ATCCGGTAAGCGGCAGGGTCGGAACAGGAGAGCGCACGAGGGAGCTTCCAGGGGGAAACGCCTGGTATCT
TTATAGTCCTGTCGGGTTTCGCCACCTCTGACTTGAGCGTCGATTTTTGTGATGCTCGTCAGGGGGGCGG
AGCCTATGGAAAAACGCCAGCAACGCGGCCTTTTTACGGTTCCTGGCCTTTTGCTGGCCTTTTGCTCACA
TGTTCTTTCCTGCGTTATCCCCTGATTCTGTGGATAACCGTATTACCGCCTTTGAGTGAGCTGATACCGC
TCGCCGCAGCCGAACGACCGAGCGCAGCGAGTCAGTGAGCGAGGAAGCGGAAGAGCGCCCAATACGCAAA
CCGCCTCTCCCCGCGCGTTGGCCGATTCATTAATGCAGCTGGCACGACAGGTTTCCCGACTGGAAAGCGG
GCAGTGAGCGCAACGCAATTAATACGCGTACCGCTAGCCAGGAAGAGTTTGTAGAAACGCAAAAAGGCCA
TCCGTCAGGATGGCCTTCTGCTTAGTTTGATGCCTGGCAGTTTATGGCGGGCGTCCTGCCCGCCACCCTC
CGGGCCGTTGCTTCACAACGTTCAAATCCGCTCCCGGCGGATTTGTCCTACTCAGGAGAGCGTTCACCGA
CAAACAACAGATAAAACGAAAGGCCCAGTCTTCCGACTGAGCCTTTCGTTTTATTTGATGCCTGGCAGTT
CCCTACTCTCGCGTTAACGCTAGCATGGATGTTTTCCCAGTCACGACGTTGTAAAACGACGGCCAGTCTT
AAG
