>Addgene plasmid #63272 | pFusX1-54 | addgene partial sequence | sequence record 114256 | pCR8_R1 5'-cgaaccgaacaggcttatgt-3'
TCACCCGGCAACCTTGGGTAGCAGCGAAGTCGAGGCATTTCTGTCCTGGCTGGTCTAGACGTCTCGTCAG
GCCATGGTCCTGGCACAGCACCGGCAACAGCCGCTGCACCGTTTCGAGCGCTTGCTTGCCGCCATCGTGG
CTGGCGATAGCCACCACTTGGTCCGGAGTCAGGCCATGGTCCTGGCACAGCACCGGCAACAGCCGCTGCA
CCGTTTCGAGCGCTTGCTTGCCGCCATCGTGGCTGGCGATAGCCACCACTTGGTCCGGAGTCAGGCCATG
GTCCTGGCACAGCACCGGCAACAGCCGCTGCACCGTTTCGAGCGCTTGCTTGCCGCCACCGTTGCTGGCG
ATAGCCACCACTTGGTCCGGGGTCAGGTTCAGGGGGAGACGCTTAAGACTGGCCGTCGTTTTACAACGTC
GTGACTGGGAAAACATCCATGCTAGCGTTAACGCGAGAGTAGGGAACTGCCAGGCATCAAATAAAACGAA
AGGCTCAGTCGGAAGACTGGGCCTTTCGTTTTATCTGTTGTTTGTCGGTGAACGCTCTCCTGAGTAGGAC
AAATCCGCCGGGAGCGGATTTGAACGTTGTGAAGCAACGGCCCGGAGGGTGGCGGGCAGGACGCCCGCCA
TAAACTGCCAGGCATCAAACTAAGCAGAAGGCCATCCTGACGGATGGCCTTTTTGCGTTTCTACAAACTC
TTCCTGGCTAGCGGTACGCGTATTAATTGCG
