[The description below was written by a language model from this plasmid's Addgene catalogue record.]
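Description:
pFusX1-54 is a bacterial library plasmid from the FusX system, a one-step TALE assembly platform. It is built on the FusX1 backbone (about 3 kb without insert), is maintained at high copy number in E. coli, and is selected with spectinomycin. The record gives no feature table, so the origin of replication and other backbone elements are not stated. The listed sequencing primers carry pCR8 names, which hints at a pCR8-type lineage, but the record does not confirm this.

The insert is a synthetic, pre-assembled trimer of TALE repeat modules carrying the repeat-variable diresidues NG, HD and HD. Under the standard TALE code, NG recognises thymine and HD recognises cytosine, so the trimer specifies the triplet TCC, as the alternative name X1_TCC indicates. It was cloned through BsaI sites that were destroyed in the process, which is typical of Golden Gate-style assembly with type IIS enzymes that cut outside their recognition sequence and leave custom overhangs. The record does not say which sites are used to release the trimer in later assembly steps.

This plasmid supplies RVD positions 1 to 3 of a TALE array. It appears to be one member of a position-specific set of trimer plasmids, from which a user picks the one matching the first three bases of the target sequence. That plasmid is combined with trimers for later positions to build a full repeat array for a TALEN or other TALE-based genome-targeting protein. It has no stated expression elements for eukaryotic cells and serves purely as an assembly intermediate.
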