Addgene plasmid #63272: pFusX1-54
Purpose: Encodes RVD positions 1-3 in TALEN assembly
Depositing lab: Stephen Ekker. Depositing organization: Mayo Foundation for Medical Education and Research. Publication: FusX: A rapid one-step TALE assembly system for genome science. Ma AC, McNulty MS, Tanya PL, Jarryd CM, Martinez-Galvez G, Argue DP, Lee HB, Urban MD, Bullard CE, Blackburn PR, Man TK, Clark KJ, Ekker SC. Hum Gene Ther. 2016 Jun;27(6):451-63. doi: 10.1089/hum.2015.172 PubMed 26854857.
Backbone
  Vector backbone: FusX1
  Backbone size w/o insert (bp): 3013
  Vector type: TALEN
Growth in bacteria
  Bacterial resistance: Spectinomycin, 50 μg/mL
  Growth temperature: 37°C
  Growth strain: DH5alpha
  Copy number: High Copy
Gene/Insert
  Gene/Insert name: NG HD HD (alt name: X1_TCC)
  Species: Synthetic
  Mutation: none
  Cloning method: Restriction Enzyme; 5′ cloning site BsaI (destroyed during cloning); 3′ cloning site BsaI (destroyed during cloning)
  Sequencing primers: 5′ pCR8_F1; 3′ pCR8_R1
Terms and licenses: Academic/Nonprofit Terms; Industry Terms: Not Available to Industry
How to cite: pFusX1-54 was a gift from Stephen Ekker (Addgene plasmid # 63272 ; http://n2t.net/addgene:63272 ; RRID:Addgene_63272)
